Addgene plasmid #220203: pMRS-empty
Purpose: (Empty Backbone) mini-Tn7 cloning vector - empty backbone
Depositing lab: Larry Halverson. Depositing organization: Iowa State University. Publication: Optimized CRISPR Interference System for Investigating Pseudomonas alloputida Genes Involved in Rhizosphere Microbiome Assembly. Roghair Stroud MN, Vang DX, Halverson LJ. ACS Synth Biol. 2024 Aug 20. doi: 10.1021/acssynbio.4c00312. PubMed 39163848.
Backbone
  Vector backbone: pTn7-M
  Vector type: Bacterial Expression, CRISPR
Growth in bacteria
  Bacterial resistance: Kanamycin and Gentamicin, 25 & 5 μg/mL
  Growth temperature: 37°C
  Growth strain: Pir1
  Copy number: High Copy
Gene/Insert
  Gene/Insert name: None
Terms and licenses: Academic/Nonprofit Terms; Industry Terms: Not Available to Industry
How to cite: pMRS-empty was a gift from Larry Halverson (Addgene plasmid # 220203 ; http://n2t.net/addgene:220203 ; RRID:Addgene_220203)
