[The description below was written by a language model from this plasmid's Addgene catalogue record and pLannotate feature annotations shown in this document.]
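Description:
pMRS-empty is a small (about 3.5 kb) mini-Tn7 delivery and cloning vector built on the pTn7-M backbone, deposited as an empty backbone with no insert. It replicates from the R6K γ origin, which depends on the pi initiator protein supplied in trans. It is therefore maintained in pir-positive E. coli such as Pir1 and behaves as a suicide plasmid in hosts lacking pi. An incP oriT allows it to be mobilised by conjugation into recipient bacteria. Selection is with kanamycin (aphA1) and gentamicin (aacC1, apparently driven by the class 1 integron Pc promoter annotated just upstream of it).

On the circular map, the origin, oriT and kanamycin marker lie in the segment between Tn7R and Tn7L that forms the non-transposed backbone. The other segment between the Tn7 ends is the transposable cargo. It contains an rrnB T1 terminator, the gentamicin cassette flanked by two FRT sites, a pUC-type multiple cloning site fragment with a lacZα remnant, and a lambda t0 terminator. With Tn7 transposase functions supplied separately, mini-Tn7 elements of this kind generally insert in single copy at the chromosomal attTn7 site. Gentamicin then marks integrants while the kanamycin backbone is lost, and FLP recombinase can later excise the marker. The two terminators insulate cloned sequences from transcription across the cargo boundaries.

No promoter for a cloned payload is annotated near the cloning site, so expression elements presumably come with the inserted fragment. The record classes the plasmid as a bacterial expression and CRISPR vector and links it to a CRISPR interference system for Pseudomonas alloputida, suggesting use as the scaffold or empty control for chromosomally integrated CRISPRi components.
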