Features (pLannotate 1.2.2; 13 found; start..end, strand, type, name):
    163..213     +  misc_feature   MCS (fragment): pUC18/19 multiple cloning site
    221..245     +  CDS            lacZα (fragment): LacZα fragment of β-galactosidase; lacZ fragment
    256..350     +  terminator     lambda t0 terminator: transcription terminator from phage lambda
    354..553     +  mobile_element Tn7R (fragment): mini-Tn7 element (right end of the Tn7 transposon) Tn7
    663..1475    +  CDS            aphA1: KKA1_ECOLX - Also known as nptI. Protein inferred from homology: Swiss-Prot protein existence level 3. Resistance to kanamycin and structurally-related aminoglycosides, including amikacin. From Escherichia coli.
   1645..1753    +  oriT           oriT: incP origin of transfer
   1775..2163    -  rep_origin     R6K γ ori: γ replication origin from E. coli plasmid R6K; requires the R6K initiator protein pi for replication
   2172..2337    +  mobile_element Tn7L: mini-Tn7 element (left end of the Tn7 transposon) Tn7
   2351..2437    -  terminator     rrnB T1 terminator: Escherichia coli rrnB; transcription terminator T1 from the E. coli rrnB gene
   2486..2519    +  protein_bind   FRT (minimal): supports FLP-mediated excision but not integration (Turan and Bode, 2011) FLP recombinase from the Saccharomyces cerevisiae 2μ plasmid
   2649..3182    -  CDS            GmR: gentamycin acetyltransferase; aacC1; confers resistance to gentamycin
   3371..3399    -  promoter       Pc promoter: intI1 (promoter lies within the coding sequence); class 1 integron promoter
   3440..3487    +  protein_bind   FRT: FLP-mediated recombination occurs in the 8-bp core sequence TCTAGAAA (Turan and Bode, 2011). FLP recombinase from the Saccharomyces cerevisiae 2μ plasmid
>Addgene plasmid #220203 | pMRS-empty | addgene full sequence | sequence record 446607 | Addgene NGS Result
AGAGCGCTTTTGAAGCTAATTCGATCATGCATGAGCGACGTCTTAATTAAAGCGGATAACAATTTCACAC
AGGAGGCCGCCTAGGGCCCAAGTTCACTTAAAAAGGAGATCAACAATGAAAGCAATTTTCGTACTGAAAC
ATCTTAATCATGCTAAGGAGGTGAGCTCGGTACCCGGGGATCCTCTAGAGTCGACCTGCAGGCATGCAAG
CTTGCGGCCGCGTCGTGACTGGGAAAACCCTGGCGACTAGTCTTGGACTCCTGTTGATAGATCCAGTAAT
GACCTCAGAACTCCATCTGGATTTGTTCAGAACGCTCGGTTGCCGCCGGGCGTTTTTTATTGGTGAGAAT
CCAGCCACGCCCCTCTTTAATACGACGGGCAATTTGCACTTCAGAAAATGAAGAGTTTGCTTTAGCCATA
ACAAAAGTCCAGTATGCTTTTTCACAGCATAACTGGACTGATTTCAGTTTACAACTATTCTGTCTAGTTT
AAGACTTTATTGTCATAGTTTAGATCTATTTTGTTCAGTTTAAGACTTTATTGTCCGCCCACAATTTAAA
TTTGTGTCTCAAAATCTCTGATGTTACATTGCACAAGATAAAAATATATCATCATGAACAATAAAACTGT
CTGCTTACATAAACAGTAATACAAGGGGTGTTATGAGCCATATTCAGCGTGAAACGAGCTGTAGCCGTCC
GCGTCTGAACAGCAACATGGATGCGGATCTGTATGGCTATAAATGGGCGCGTGATAACGTGGGTCAGAGC
GGCGCGACCATTTATCGTCTGTATGGCAAACCGGATGCGCCGGAACTGTTTCTGAAACATGGCAAAGGCA
GCGTGGCGAACGATGTGACCGATGAAATGGTGCGTCTGAACTGGCTGACCGAATTTATGCCGCTGCCGAC
CATTAAACATTTTATTCGCACCCCGGATGATGCGTGGCTGCTGACCACCGCGATTCCGGGCAAAACCGCG
TTTCAGGTGCTGGAAGAATATCCGGATAGCGGCGAAAACATTGTGGATGCGCTGGCCGTGTTTCTGCGTC
GTCTGCATAGCATTCCGGTGTGCAACTGCCCGTTTAACAGCGATCGTGTGTTTCGTCTGGCCCAGGCGCA
GAGCCGTATGAACAACGGCCTGGTGGATGCGAGCGATTTTGATGATGAACGTAACGGCTGGCCGGTGGAA
CAGGTGTGGAAAGAAATGCATAAACTGCTGCCGTTTAGCCCGGATAGCGTGGTGACCCACGGCGATTTTA
GCCTGGATAACCTGATTTTCGATGAAGGCAAACTGATTGGCTGCATTGATGTGGGCCGTGTGGGCATTGC
GGATCGTTATCAGGATCTGGCCATTCTGTGGAACTGCCTGGGCGAATTTAGCCCGAGCCTGCAAAAACGT
CTGTTTCAGAAATATGGCATTGATAATCCGGATATGAACAAACTGCAATTTCATCTGATGCTGGATGAAT
TTTTCTAATAATTAATTGGACCGCGGTCCGCGCGTTGTCCTTTTCCGCTGCATAACCCTGCTTCGGGGTC
ATTATAGCGATTTTTTCGGTATATCCATCCTTTTTCGCACGATATACAGGATTTTGCCAAAGGGTTCGTG
TAGACTTTCCTTGGTGTATCCAACGGCGTCAGCCGGGCAGGATAGGTGAAGTAGGCCCACCCGCGAGCGG
GTGTTCCTTCTTCACTGTCCCTTATTCGCACCTGGCGGTGCTCAACGGGAATCCTGCTCTGCGAGGCTGG
CCGTAGGCCGGCCGGCGCGCCCCATGTCAGCCGTTAAGTGTTCCTGTGTCACTCAAAATTGCTTTGAGAG
GCTCTAAGGGCTTCTCAGTGCGTTACATCCCTGGCTTGTTGTCCACAACCGTTAAACCTTAAAGGCTTTA
AAAGCCTTATATATTCTTTTTTTTCTTATAAAACTTAAAACCTTAGAGGCTATTTAAGTTGCTGATTTAT
ATTAATTTTATTGTTCAAACATGAGAGCTTAGTACGTGAAACATGAGAGCTTAGTACGTTAGCCATGAGA
GCTTAGTACGTTAGCCATGAGGGTTTAGTTCGTTAAACATGAGAGCTTAGTACGTTAAACATGAGAGCTT
AGTACGTGAAACATGAGAGCTTAGTACGTACTATCAACAGGTTGAACTGCTGATCTTCAGATCGGCGCGC
CTGTGGGCGGACAAAATAGTTGGGAACTGGGAGGGGTGGAAATGGAGTTTTTAAGGATTATTTAGGGAAG
AGTGACAAAATAGATGGGAACTGGGTGTAGCGTCGTAAGCTAATACGAAAATTAAAAATGACAAAATAGT
TTGGAACTAGATTTCACTTATCTGGTTTCTAGGGCGGCGGATTTGTCCTACTCAGGAGAGCGTTCACCGA
CAAACAACAGATAAAACGAAAGGCCCAGTCTTTCGACTGAGCCTTTCGTTTTATTTGATGCCGACGTCCG
GACGATCGAATTGGGGATCTTGAAGTACCTATTCCGAAGTTCCTATTCTCTAGAAAGTATAGGAACTTCA
GAGCGCTTTTGAAGCTGATGTGCTTAAAAACTTACTCAATGGAATTCTAGATCGAATTGGCCGCGGCGTT
GTGACAATTTACCGAACAACTCCGCGGCCGGGAAGCCGATCTCGGCTTGAACGAATTGTTAGGTGGCGGT
ACTTGGGTCGATATCAAAGTGCATCACTTCTTCCCGTATGCCCAACTTTGTATAGAGAGCCACTGCGGGA
TCGTCACCGTAATCTGCTTGCACGTAGATCACATAAGCACCAAGCGCGTTGGCCTCATGCTTGAGGAGAT
TGATGAGCGCGGTGGCAATGCCCTGCCTCCGGTGCTCGCCGGAGACTGCGAGATCATAGATATAGATCTC
ACTACGCGGCTGCTCAAACTTGGGCAGAACGTAAGCCGCGAGAGCGCCAACAACCGCTTCTTGGTCGAAG
GCAGCAAGCGCGATGAATGTCTTACTACGGAGCAAGTTCCCGAGGTAATCGGAGTCCGGCTGATGTTGGG
AGTAGGTGGCTACGTCTCCGAACTCACGACCGAAAAGATCAAGAGCAGCCCGCATGGATTTGACTTGGTC
AGGGCCGAGCCTACATGTGCGAATGATGCCCATACTTGAGCCACCTAACTTTGTTTTAGGGCGACTGCCC
TGCTGCGTAACATCGTTGCTGCTGCGTAACATCGTTGCTGCTCCATAACATCAAACATCGACCCACGGCG
TAACGCGCTTGCTGCTTGGATGCCCGAGGCATAGACTGTACAAAAAAACAGTCATAACAAGCCATGAAAA
CCGCCACTGCGCCGTTACCACCGCTGCGTTCGGTCAAGGTTCTGGACCAGTTGCGTGAGCGCATACGCTA
CTTGCATTACAGTTTACGAACCGAACAGGCTTATGTCAATCCGATCCATTGCTGTTGACAAAGGGAATCA
GGGGATCTTGAAGTTCCTATTCCGAAGTTCCTATTCTCTAGAAAGTATAGGAACTTC
